Addgene plasmid #99934: pcDNA3-HA-REDD1 N132-145 (#433)
Purpose: mammalian expression
Depositing lab: James Brugarolas. Depositing organization: University of Texas Southwestern Medical Center. Publication: Structural analysis and functional implications of the negative mTORC1 regulator REDD1. Vega-Rubin-de-Celis S, Abdallah Z, Kinch L, Grishin NV, Brugarolas J, Zhang X. Biochemistry. 2010 Mar 23;49(11):2491-501. doi: 10.1021/bi902135e. PubMed 20166753.
Backbone
  Vector backbone: pcDNA3.1
  Backbone manufacturer: Invitrogen
  Vector type: Mammalian Expression
Growth in bacteria
  Bacterial resistance: Ampicillin, 100 μg/mL
  Growth temperature: 37°C
  Growth strain: DH5alpha
  Copy number: Unknown
Gene/Insert
  Gene/Insert name: REDD1
  Species: H. sapiens (human)
  Mutation: delAA132-145insNAAIRS linker
  Entrez Gene: DDIT4 (a.k.a. Dig2, REDD-1, REDD1)
  Tag / fusion protein: HA (C terminal on insert)
  Cloning method: Restriction Enzyme; 5′ cloning site Unknown (unknown if destroyed); 3′ cloning site Unknown (unknown if destroyed)
Terms and licenses: Academic/Nonprofit Terms; Industry Terms: Not Available to Industry
How to cite: pcDNA3-HA-REDD1 N132-145 (#433) was a gift from James Brugarolas (Addgene plasmid # 99934 ; http://n2t.net/addgene:99934 ; RRID:Addgene_99934)
