[The description below was written by a language model from this plasmid's Addgene catalogue record and pLannotate feature annotations shown in this document.]
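Description:
pcDNA3-HA-REDD1 N132-145 is a mammalian expression plasmid built on an Invitrogen pcDNA3-series backbone (catalogued as pcDNA3.1) that encodes a mutant form of human REDD1 (gene symbol DDIT4). REDD1 is a stress-responsive protein, induced for example by hypoxia and DNA damage, that restrains cell growth by inhibiting mTORC1 through a pathway involving the TSC1-TSC2 complex and RHEB. In this variant, residues 132 to 145 have been deleted and replaced with a short NAAIRS linker, a substitution commonly used to probe the contribution of a defined segment while limiting disruption of the overall fold. The open reading frame is followed directly by an HA epitope, annotated as a fragment of a 3xHA feature and so apparently a single copy. This matches the catalogue's C-terminal tag placement, although the plasmid name lists HA first.

Expression is driven by the human cytomegalovirus immediate early enhancer and promoter and terminated by the bovine growth hormone polyadenylation signal. T7 and SP6 promoters flank the insert and can serve for in vitro transcription or as sequencing primer sites. A separate cassette with the SV40 early promoter, the neomycin phosphotransferase gene and the SV40 poly(A) signal allows G418 selection of stably transfected mammalian cells. In E. coli the plasmid replicates from a high-copy ColE1/pUC-type origin under ampicillin selection, and an f1 origin is also present. The cloning sites used are not recorded. Short annotations such as the HIV-1 LTR, ble and lacI fragments are probably backbone remnants or similarity hits, not functional parts. The associated publication concerns the structural and functional analysis of REDD1, so this construct most likely belongs to a mutant panel testing which regions are needed for mTORC1 suppression.
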