Features (pLannotate 1.2.2; 22 found; start..end, strand, type, name):
      1..380     +  enhancer       CMV enhancer: human cytomegalovirus immediate early enhancer
    381..584     +  promoter       CMV promoter: human cytomegalovirus (CMV) immediate early promoter
    580..613     +  LTR            5' LTR (truncated) (fragment): truncated 5' long terminal repeat (LTR) from HIV-1
    629..647     +  promoter       T7 promoter: promoter for bacteriophage T7 RNA polymerase
    685..1356    +  CDS            DDIT4: DDIT4_HUMAN - Also known as REDD1, RTP801. Experimental evidence at protein level: Swiss-Prot protein existence level 1. Regulates cell growth, proliferation and survival via inhibition of the activity of the mammalian target of rapamycin complex 1 (mTORC1). Inhibition of mTORC1 is mediated by a pathway that involves DDIT4/REDD1, AKT1, the TSC1-TSC2 complex and the GTPase RHEB. Plays an important role in responses to cellular energy levels and cellular stress, including responses to hypoxia and DNA damage. Regulates p53/TP53-mediated apoptosis in response to DNA damage via its effect on mTORC1
   1357..1384    +  CDS            3xHA (fragment): three tandem HA epitope tags
   1447..1465    -  promoter       SP6 promoter: promoter for bacteriophage SP6 RNA polymerase
   1491..1715    +  polyA_signal   bGH poly(A) signal: bovine growth hormone polyadenylation signal
   1719..1740    +  promoter       SV40 promoter (fragment): SV40 enhancer and early promoter
   1761..2189    +  rep_origin     f1 ori (sequence partly withheld): f1 bacteriophage origin of replication; arrow indicates direction of (+) strand synthesis
   2203..2532    +  promoter       SV40 promoter: SV40 enhancer and early promoter
   2599..3390    +  CDS            neo: KKA2_KLEPN - Also known as kan, nptII. Experimental evidence at protein level: Swiss-Prot protein existence level 1. Resistance to kanamycin, neomycin, paromomycin, ribostamycin, butirosin and gentamicin B. From Klebsiella pneumoniae.
   3414..3572    +  CDS            ble (fragment): BLE_KLEPN - Experimental evidence at protein level: Swiss-Prot protein existence level 1. Binding protein with a strong affinity to the bleomycin family of antibiotics. Binds to CL990; an antimitotic-antibiotic compound. From Klebsiella pneumoniae.
   3567..3688    +  polyA_signal   SV40 poly(A) signal: SV40 polyadenylation signal
   3761..3777    -  protein_bind   lac operator: The lac repressor binds to the lac operator to inhibit transcription in E. coli. This inhibition can be relieved by adding lactose or isopropyl-β-D-thiogalactopyranoside (IPTG). lac repressor encoded by lacI
   3785..3815    -  promoter       lac promoter: promoter for the E. coli lac operon
   3830..3851    -  protein_bind   CAP binding site: CAP binding activates transcription in the presence of cAMP. E. coli catabolite activator protein
   3864..3956    -  CDS            lacI (fragment): lac repressor; lacI; The lac repressor binds to the lac operator to inhibit transcription in E. coli. This inhibition can be relieved by adding lactose or isopropyl-β-D-thiogalactopyranoside (IPTG).
   4139..4727    -  rep_origin     ori: high-copy-number ColE1/pMB1/pBR322/pUC origin of replication
   4898..5758    -  CDS            AmpR: β-lactamase; bla; confers resistance to ampicillin, carbenicillin, and related antibiotics
   5759..5863    -  promoter       AmpR promoter: bla
   5922..5974    -  misc_feature   bom (fragment): basis of mobility region from pBR322
>Addgene plasmid #99934 | pcDNA3-HA-REDD1 N132-145 (#433) | addgene full sequence | sequence record 197998 | Addgene NGS Result
GACATTGATTATTGACTAGTTATTAATAGTAATCAATTACGGGGTCATTAGTTCATAGCCCATATATGGA
GTTCCGCGTTACATAACTTACGGTAAATGGCCCGCCTGGCTGACCGCCCAACGACCCCCGCCCATTGACG
TCAATAATGACGTATGTTCCCATAGTAACGCCAATAGGGACTTTCCATTGACGTCAATGGGTGGAGTATT
TACGGTAAACTGCCCACTTGGCAGTACATCAAGTGTATCATATGCCAAGTACGCCCCCTATTGACGTCAA
TGACGGTAAATGGCCCGCCTGGCATTATGCCCAGTACATGACCTTATGGGACTTTCCTACTTGGCAGTAC
ATCTACGTATTAGTCATCGCTATTACCATGGTGATGCGGTTTTGGCAGTACATCAATGGGCGTGGATAGC
GGTTTGACTCACGGGGATTTCCAAGTCTCCACCCCATTGACGTCAATGGGAGTTTGTTTTGGCACCAAAA
TCAACGGGACTTTCCAAAATGTCGTAACAACTCCGCCCCATTGACGCAAATGGGCGGTAGGCGTGTACGG
TGGGAGGTCTATATAAGCAGAGCTCTCTGGCTAACTAGAGAACCCACTGCTTACTGGCTTATCGAAATTA
ATACGACTCACTATAGGGAGACCCAAGCTTGGTACCGAGCTCGGATCCGCCACCATGCCTAGCCTTTGGG
ACCGCTTCTCGTCGTCGTCCACCTCCTCTTCGCCCTCGTCCTTGCCCCGAACTCCCACCCCAGATCGGCC
GCCGCGCTCAGCCTGGGGGTCGGCGACCCGGGAGGAGGGGTTTGACCGCTCCACGAGCCTGGAGAGCTCG
GACTGCGAGTCCCTGGACAGCAGCAACAGTGGCTTCGGGCCGGAGGAAGACACGGCTTACCTGGATGGGG
TGTCGTTGCCCGACTTTGAGCTGCTCAGTGACCCTGAGGATGAACACTTGTGTGCCAACCTGATGCAGCT
GCTGCAGGAGAGCCTGGCCCAGGCGCGGCTGGGCTCTCGACGCCCTGCGCGCCTGCTGATGCCTAGCCAG
TTGGTAAGCCAGGTGGGCAAAGAACTAAATGCTGCTATACGATCGCTGCTGGACGTCTGCGTGGAGCAGG
GCAAGAGCTGCCACAGCGTGGGCCAGCTGGCACTCGACCCCAGCCTGGTGCCCACCTTCCAGCTGACCCT
CGTGCTGCGCCTGGACTCACGACTCTGGCCCAAGATCCAGGGGCTGTTTAGCTCCGCCAACTCTCCCTTC
CTCCCTGGCTTCAGCCAGTCCCTGACGCTGAGCACTGGCTTCCGAGTCATCAAGAAGAAGCTGTACAGCT
CGGAACAGCTGCTCATTGAGGAGTGTTACCCATACGATGTTCCAGATTACGCTTGAGAATTCTGCAGATA
TCCATCACACTGGCGGCCGCTCGAGCATGCATCTAGAGGGCCCTATTCTATAGTGTCACCTAAATGCTAG
AGCTCGCTGATCAGCCTCGACTGTGCCTTCTAGTTGCCAGCCATCTGTTGTTTGCCCCTCCCCCGTGCCT
TCCTTGACCCTGGAAGGTGCCACTCCCACTGTCCTTTCCTAATAAAATGAGGAAATTGCATCGCATTGTC
TGAGTAGGTGTCATTCTATTCTGGGGGGTGGGGTGGGGCAGGACAGCAAGGGGGAGGATTGGGAAGACAA
TAGCAGGCATGCTGGGGATGCGGTGGGCTCTATGGCTTCTGAGGCGGAAAGAACCAGCTGGGGCTCTAGG
GGGTATCCCC
[124 nt withheld, positions 1761-1884]
C
[91 nt withheld, positions 1886-1976]
A
[49 nt withheld, positions 1978-2026]
CCTTTGACGTTGGAGTCCACGTTCTTT
[37 nt withheld, positions 2054-2090]
ACCCTATCTCGGTCTATTCTTTTGATTTATAAGGGATTTTGCCGATTTCGGCCTATTGGTTAAAAAATGA
GCTGATTTAACAAAAATTTAACGCGAATTAATTCTGTGGAATGTGTGTCAGTTAGGGTGTGGAAAGTCCC
CAGGCTCCCCAGCAGGCAGAAGTATGCAAAGCATGCATCTCAATTAGTCAGCAACCAGGTGTGGAAAGTC
CCCAGGCTCCCCAGCAGGCAGAAGTATGCAAAGCATGCATCTCAATTAGTCAGCAACCATAGTCCCGCCC
CTAACTCCGCCCATCCCGCCCCTAACTCCGCCCAGTTCCGCCCATTCTCCGCCCCATGGCTGACTAATTT
TTTTTATTTATGCAGAGGCCGAGGCCGCCTCTGCCTCTGAGCTATTCCAGAAGTAGTGAGGAGGCTTTTT
TGGAGGCCTAGGCTTTTGCAAAAAGCTCCCGGGAGCTTGTATATCCATTTTCGGATCTGATCAAGAGACA
GGATGAGGATCGTTTCGCATGATTGAACAAGATGGATTGCACGCAGGTTCTCCGGCCGCTTGGGTGGAGA
GGCTATTCGGCTATGACTGGGCACAACAGACAATCGGCTGCTCTGATGCCGCCGTGTTCCGGCTGTCAGC
GCAGGGGCGCCCGGTTCTTTTTGTCAAGACCGACCTGTCCGGTGCCCTGAATGAACTGCAGGACGAGGCA
GCGCGGCTATCGTGGCTGGCCACGACGGGCGTTCCTTGCGCAGCTGTGCTCGACGTTGTCACTGAAGCGG
GAAGGGACTGGCTGCTATTGGGCGAAGTGCCGGGGCAGGATCTCCTGTCATCTCACCTTGCTCCTGCCGA
GAAAGTATCCATCATGGCTGATGCAATGCGGCGGCTGCATACGCTTGATCCGGCTACCTGCCCATTCGAC
CACCAAGCGAAACATCGCATCGAGCGAGCACGTACTCGGATGGAAGCCGGTCTTGTCGATCAGGATGATC
TGGACGAAGAGCATCAGGGGCTCGCGCCAGCCGAACTGTTCGCCAGGCTCAAGGCGCGCATGCCCGACGG
CGAGGATCTCGTCGTGACCCATGGCGATGCCTGCTTGCCGAATATCATGGTGGAAAATGGCCGCTTTTCT
GGATTCATCGACTGTGGCCGGCTGGGTGTGGCGGACCGCTATCAGGACATAGCGTTGGCTACCCGTGATA
TTGCTGAAGAGCTTGGCGGCGAATGGGCTGACCGCTTCCTCGTGCTTTACGGTATCGCCGCTCCCGATTC
GCAGCGCATCGCCTTCTATCGCCTTCTTGACGAGTTCTTCTGAGCGGGACTCTGGGGTTCGAAATGACCG
ACCAAGCGACGCCCAACCTGCCATCACGAGATTTCGATTCCACCGCCGCCTTCTATGAAAGGTTGGGCTT
CGGAATCGTTTTCCGGGACGCCGGCTGGATGATCCTCCAGCGCGGGGATCTCATGCTGGAGTTCTTCGCC
CACCCCAACTTGTTTATTGCAGCTTATAATGGTTACAAATAAAGCAATAGCATCACAAATTTCACAAATA
AAGCATTTTTTTCACTGCATTCTAGTTGTGGTTTGTCCAAACTCATCAATGTATCTTATCATGTCTGTAT
ACCGTCGACCTCTAGCTAGAGCTTGGCGTAATCATGGTCATAGCTGTTTCCTGTGTGAAATTGTTATCCG
CTCACAATTCCACACAACATACGAGCCGGAAGCATAAAGTGTAAAGCCTGGGGTGCCTAATGAGTGAGCT
AACTCACATTAATTGCGTTGCGCTCACTGCCCGCTTTCCAGTCGGGAAACCTGTCGTGCCAGCTGCATTA
ATGAATCGGCCAACGCGCGGGGAGAGGCGGTTTGCGTATTGGGCGCTCTTCCGCTTCCTCGCTCACTGAC
TCGCTGCGCTCGGTCGTTCGGCTGCGGCGAGCGGTATCAGCTCACTCAAAGGCGGTAATACGGTTATCCA
CAGAATCAGGGGATAACGCAGGAAAGAACATGTGAGCAAAAGGCCAGCAAAAGGCCAGGAACCGTAAAAA
GGCCGCGTTGCTGGCGTTTTTCCATAGGCTCCGCCCCCCTGACGAGCATCACAAAAATCGACGCTCAAGT
CAGAGGTGGCGAAACCCGACAGGACTATAAAGATACCAGGCGTTTCCCCCTGGAAGCTCCCTCGTGCGCT
CTCCTGTTCCGACCCTGCCGCTTACCGGATACCTGTCCGCCTTTCTCCCTTCGGGAAGCGTGGCGCTTTC
TCATAGCTCACGCTGTAGGTATCTCAGTTCGGTGTAGGTCGTTCGCTCCAAGCTGGGCTGTGTGCACGAA
CCCCCCGTTCAGCCCGACCGCTGCGCCTTATCCGGTAACTATCGTCTTGAGTCCAACCCGGTAAGACACG
ACTTATCGCCACTGGCAGCAGCCACTGGTAACAGGATTAGCAGAGCGAGGTATGTAGGCGGTGCTACAGA
GTTCTTGAAGTGGTGGCCTAACTACGGCTACACTAGAAGAACAGTATTTGGTATCTGCGCTCTGCTGAAG
CCAGTTACCTTCGGAAAAAGAGTTGGTAGCTCTTGATCCGGCAAACAAACCACCGCTGGTAGCGGTGGTT
TTTTTGTTTGCAAGCAGCAGATTACGCGCAGAAAAAAAGGATCTCAAGAAGATCCTTTGATCTTTTCTAC
GGGGTCTGACGCTCAGTGGAACGAAAACTCACGTTAAGGGATTTTGGTCATGAGATTATCAAAAAGGATC
TTCACCTAGATCCTTTTAAATTAAAAATGAAGTTTTAAATCAATCTAAAGTATATATGAGTAAACTTGGT
CTGACAGTTACCAATGCTTAATCAGTGAGGCACCTATCTCAGCGATCTGTCTATTTCGTTCATCCATAGT
TGCCTGACTCCCCGTCGTGTAGATAACTACGATACGGGAGGGCTTACCATCTGGCCCCAGTGCTGCAATG
ATACCGCGAGACCCACGCTCACCGGCTCCAGATTTATCAGCAATAAACCAGCCAGCCGGAAGGGCCGAGC
GCAGAAGTGGTCCTGCAACTTTATCCGCCTCCATCCAGTCTATTAATTGTTGCCGGGAAGCTAGAGTAAG
TAGTTCGCCAGTTAATAGTTTGCGCAACGTTGTTGCCATTGCTACAGGCATCGTGGTGTCACGCTCGTCG
TTTGGTATGGCTTCATTCAGCTCCGGTTCCCAACGATCAAGGCGAGTTACATGATCCCCCATGTTGTGCA
AAAAAGCGGTTAGCTCCTTCGGTCCTCCGATCGTTGTCAGAAGTAAGTTGGCCGCAGTGTTATCACTCAT
GGTTATGGCAGCACTGCATAATTCTCTTACTGTCATGCCATCCGTAAGATGCTTTTCTGTGACTGGTGAG
TACTCAACCAAGTCATTCTGAGAATAGTGTATGCGGCGACCGAGTTGCTCTTGCCCGGCGTCAATACGGG
ATAATACCGCGCCACATAGCAGAACTTTAAAAGTGCTCATCATTGGAAAACGTTCTTCGGGGCGAAAACT
CTCAAGGATCTTACCGCTGTTGAGATCCAGTTCGATGTAACCCACTCGTGCACCCAACTGATCTTCAGCA
TCTTTTACTTTCACCAGCGTTTCTGGGTGAGCAAAAACAGGAAGGCAAAATGCCGCAAAAAAGGGAATAA
GGGCGACACGGAAATGTTGAATACTCATACTCTTCCTTTTTCAATATTATTGAAGCATTTATCAGGGTTA
TTGTCTCATGAGCGGATACATATTTGAATGTATTTAGAAAAATAAACAAATAGGGGTTCCGCGCACATTT
CCCCGAAAAGTGCCACCTGACGTCGACGGATCGGGAGATCTCCCGATCCCCTATGGTGCACTCTCAGTAC
AATCTGCTCTGATGCCGCATAGTTAAGCCAGTATCTGCTCCCTGCTTGTGTGTTGGAGGTCGCTGAGTAG
TGCGCGAGCAAAATTTAAGCTACAACAAGGCAAGGCTTGACCGACAATTGCATGAAGAATCTGCTTAGGG
TTAGGCGTTTTGCGCTGCTTCGCGATGTACGGGCCAGATATACGCGTT
